Addgene plasmid #98607: pLgw ELK4-V5-EcoDam
Purpose: Mammalian DamID lentiviral vector for ELK4 with Dam-V5 using Gateway cloning
Depositing lab: Richard Harvey. Depositing organization: Victor Chang Cardiac Research Institute. Publication: NKX2-5 mutations causative for congenital heart disease retain functionality and are directed to hundreds of targets. Bouveret R, Waardenberg AJ, Schonrock N, Ramialison M, Doan T, de Jong D, Bondue A, Kaur G, Mohamed S, Fonoudi H, Chen CM, Wouters MA, Bhattacharya S, Plachta N, Dunwoodie SL, Chapman G, Blanpain C, Harvey RP. Elife. 2015 Jul 6;4. doi: 10.7554/eLife.06942. PubMed 26146939.
Backbone
  Vector backbone: pLgw RFC1-V5-EcoDam
  Backbone manufacturer: PMID 9733867
  Vector type: Mammalian Expression, Lentiviral ; DamID
Growth in bacteria
  Bacterial resistance: Ampicillin, 100 μg/mL
  Growth temperature: 37°C
  Growth strain: NEB Stable
  Copy number: High Copy
Gene/Insert
  Gene/Insert name: ELK4
  Species: M. musculus (mouse)
  Entrez Gene: Elk4 (a.k.a. 2310011G17Rik, A130026I01Rik, BB162516, SAP-1, Sap1)
  Promoter: Heat Shock Minimal Promoter
  Tag / fusion protein: V5 and Dam (DNA adenine methyltransferase) (C terminal on backbone)
  Cloning method: Gateway Cloning
Terms and licenses: Academic/Nonprofit Terms; Industry Terms: Not Available to Industry
How to cite: pLgw ELK4-V5-EcoDam was a gift from Richard Harvey (Addgene plasmid # 98607 ; http://n2t.net/addgene:98607 ; RRID:Addgene_98607)
