[The description below was written by a language model from this plasmid's Addgene catalogue record and pLannotate feature annotations shown in this document.]
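Description:
pLgw ELK4-V5-EcoDam is a lentiviral mammalian expression plasmid built for DamID, a method that maps where a chromatin-associated protein contacts the genome by tethering it to E. coli DNA adenine methyltransferase and then detecting the GATC adenine methylation left nearby. It derives from the Gateway destination vector pLgw RFC1-V5-EcoDam. In bacteria it is maintained through a high-copy ColE1/pUC-type origin with ampicillin resistance (AmpR under its own promoter). An f1 origin is also present. A separate SV40/EM7-driven BleoR cassette with an SV40 poly(A) signal lies in the plasmid backbone, outside the LTR-flanked region.

The viral portion starts with a CMV enhancer/promoter fused to a truncated HIV-1 5' LTR, an arrangement that typically allows Tat-independent production of genomic RNA. This is followed by the Ψ packaging signal with a gag fragment, then the RRE for Rev-dependent nuclear export. The downstream end carries a nef fragment, a second truncated LTR and a bGH poly(A) signal.

Between these elements, a Drosophila hsp70 promoter (listed in the catalogue as a minimal heat shock promoter) drives the mouse Elk4 (SAP-1) coding sequence. Elk4 is flanked by attB1 and attB2 sites left by the Gateway recombination and is followed by a C-terminal V5 epitope tag and the Dam methylase. In DamID, uninduced heat-shock promoters are generally used so that the fusion is made only at very low, leaky levels, which limits non-specific methylation. The construct is intended for lentiviral delivery of ELK4-V5-Dam into mammalian cells to profile ELK4 genomic targets.
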