Features (pLannotate 1.2.2; 31 found; start..end, strand, type, name):
    224..245     +  promoter       SV40 promoter (fragment): SV40 enhancer and early promoter
    266..694     +  rep_origin     f1 ori (sequence partly withheld): f1 bacteriophage origin of replication; arrow indicates direction of (+) strand synthesis
    708..1037    +  promoter       SV40 promoter: SV40 enhancer and early promoter
   1085..1132    +  promoter       EM7 promoter: synthetic bacterial promoter&nbsp
   1151..1525    +  CDS            BleoR: antibiotic-binding protein; Sh ble from Streptoalloteichus hindustanus; confers resistance to bleomycin, phleomycin, and Zeocin™
   1535..1660    +  CDS            ble (fragment): BLE_KLEPN - Experimental evidence at protein level: Swiss-Prot protein existence level 1. Binding protein with a strong affinity to the bleomycin family of antibiotics. Binds to CL990; an antimitotic-antibiotic compound. From Klebsiella pneumoniae.
   1655..1776    +  polyA_signal   SV40 poly(A) signal: SV40 polyadenylation signal
   1849..1865    -  protein_bind   lac operator: The lac repressor binds to the lac operator to inhibit transcription in E. coli. This inhibition can be relieved by adding lactose or isopropyl-β-D-thiogalactopyranoside (IPTG). lac repressor encoded by lacI
   1873..1903    -  promoter       lac promoter: promoter for the E. coli lac operon
   1918..1939    -  protein_bind   CAP binding site: CAP binding activates transcription in the presence of cAMP. E. coli catabolite activator protein
   1952..2044    -  CDS            lacI (fragment): lac repressor; lacI; The lac repressor binds to the lac operator to inhibit transcription in E. coli. This inhibition can be relieved by adding lactose or isopropyl-β-D-thiogalactopyranoside (IPTG).
   2227..2815    -  rep_origin     ori: high-copy-number ColE1/pMB1/pBR322/pUC origin of replication
   2986..3846    -  CDS            AmpR: β-lactamase; bla; confers resistance to ampicillin, carbenicillin, and related antibiotics
   3847..3951    -  promoter       AmpR promoter: bla
   4010..4062    -  misc_feature   bom (fragment): basis of mobility region from pBR322
   4217..4596    +  enhancer       CMV enhancer: human cytomegalovirus immediate early enhancer
   4597..4796    +  promoter       CMV promoter: human cytomegalovirus (CMV) immediate early promoter
   4814..4994    +  LTR            5' LTR (truncated): truncated 5' long terminal repeat (LTR) from HIV-1
   5041..5166    +  misc_feature   HIV-1 Ψ: packaging signal of human immunodeficiency virus type 1
   5150..5513    +  CDS            HIV-1 gag (fragment): gag protein from human immunodeficiency virus 1; gag
   5659..5892    +  misc_feature   RRE: The Rev response element (RRE) of HIV-1 allows for Rev-dependent mRNA export from the nucleus to the cytoplasm.
   6269..6370    +  CDS            Rev (fragment): human immunodeficiency virus 1 (HIV-1) Rev protein; rev; enhances nuclear export of unspliced and incompletely spliced viral mRNAs
   6583..6821    +  promoter       hsp70 promoter: Drosophila melanogaster hsp70Bb promoter
   6874..6898    +  protein_bind   attB1: mutant version of attB; recombination site for the Gateway® BP reaction BP Clonase™
   6916..8205    +  CDS            Elk4: ELK4_MOUSE - Also known as Sap1. Experimental evidence at transcript level: Swiss-Prot protein existence level 2. Involved in both transcriptional activation and repression. Interaction with SIRT7 leads to recruitment and stabilization of SIRT7 at promoters, followed by deacetylation of histone H3 at 'Lys-18' (H3K18Ac) and subsequent transcription repression. Forms a ternary complex with the serum response factor (SRF). Requires DNA-bound SRF for ternary complex formation and makes extensive DNA contacts to the 5'side of SRF, but does not bind DNA autonomously (By similarity). From Mus musculu
   8219..8243    -  protein_bind   attB2: mutant version of attB; recombination site for the Gateway® BP reaction BP Clonase™
   8254..8295    +  CDS            V5 tag: epitope tag from simian virus 5
   8314..9147    +  CDS            dam: DMA_ECOLI - Experimental evidence at protein level: Swiss-Prot protein existence level 1. Methylates DNA within the sequence GATC and protects the DNA from cleavage by the restriction endonuclease MboI. Although it shares sequence specificity with a number of type II restriction endonucleases and methylases, it is thought to act in postreplication mismatch repair rather than as a part of a restriction modification system. May also play a role in DNA replication. From Escherichia coli (strain K12).
   9147..9653    +  CDS            nef (fragment): NEF_HV1LA - Experimental evidence at protein level: Swiss-Prot protein existence level 1. Extracellular Nef protein targets CD4(+) T-lymphocytes for apoptosis by interacting with CXCR4 surface receptors. From Human immunodeficiency virus type 1 group M subtype B (isolate Lai) (HIV-1).
   9660..9840    +  LTR            5' LTR (truncated): truncated 5' long terminal repeat (LTR) from HIV-1
   9872..220     +  polyA_signal   bGH poly(A) signal (across the origin): bovine growth hormone polyadenylation signal
>Addgene plasmid #98607 | pLgw ELK4-V5-EcoDam | addgene full sequence | sequence record 189400 | Addgene NGS Result
CCTTCTAGTTGCCAGCCATCTGTTGTTTGCCCCTCCCCCGTGCCTTCCTTGACCCTGGAAGGTGCCACTC
CCACTGTCCTTTCCTAATAAAATGAGGAAATTGCATCGCATTGTCTGAGTAGGTGTCATTCTATTCTGGG
GGGTGGGGTGGGGCAGGACAGCAAGGGGGAGGATTGGGAAGACAATAGCAGGCATGCTGGGGATGCGGTG
GGCTCTATGGCTTCTGAGGCGGAAAGAACCAGCTGGGGCTCTAGGGGGTATCCCC
[124 nt withheld, positions 266-389]
C
[91 nt withheld, positions 391-481]
A
[49 nt withheld, positions 483-531]
CCTTTGACGTTGGAGTCCACGTTCTTT
[37 nt withheld, positions 559-595]
ACCCTATCTCGGTCTATTCTTTTGATTTATAAGGGATTTTGCCGATTTCGGCCTATTGGTTAAAAAATGA
GCTGATTTAACAAAAATTTAACGCGAATTAATTCTGTGGAATGTGTGTCAGTTAGGGTGTGGAAAGTCCC
CAGGCTCCCCAGCAGGCAGAAGTATGCAAAGCATGCATCTCAATTAGTCAGCAACCAGGTGTGGAAAGTC
CCCAGGCTCCCCAGCAGGCAGAAGTATGCAAAGCATGCATCTCAATTAGTCAGCAACCATAGTCCCGCCC
CTAACTCCGCCCATCCCGCCCCTAACTCCGCCCAGTTCCGCCCATTCTCCGCCCCATGGCTGACTAATTT
TTTTTATTTATGCAGAGGCCGAGGCCGCCTCTGCCTCTGAGCTATTCCAGAAGTAGTGAGGAGGCTTTTT
TGGAGGCCTAGGCTTTTGCAAAAAGCTCCCGGGAGCTTGTATATCCATTTTCGGATCTGATCAGCACGTG
TTGACAATTAATCATCGGCATAGTATATCGGCATAGTATAATACGACAAGGTGAGGAACTAAACCATGGC
CAAGTTGACCAGTGCCGTTCCGGTGCTCACCGCGCGCGACGTCGCCGGAGCGGTCGAGTTCTGGACCGAC
CGGCTCGGGTTCTCCCGGGACTTCGTGGAGGACGACTTCGCCGGTGTGGTCCGGGACGACGTGACCCTGT
TCATCAGCGCGGTCCAGGACCAGGTGGTGCCGGACAACACCCTGGCCTGGGTGTGGGTGCGCGGCCTGGA
CGAGCTGTACGCCGAGTGGTCGGAGGTCGTGTCCACGAACTTCCGGGACGCCTCCGGGCCGGCCATGACC
GAGATCGGCGAGCAGCCGTGGGGGCGGGAGTTCGCCCTGCGCGACCCGGCCGGCAACTGCGTGCACTTCG
TGGCCGAGGAGCAGGACTGACACGTGCTACGAGATTTCGATTCCACCGCCGCCTTCTATGAAAGGTTGGG
CTTCGGAATCGTTTTCCGGGACGCCGGCTGGATGATCCTCCAGCGCGGGGATCTCATGCTGGAGTTCTTC
GCCCACCCCAACTTGTTTATTGCAGCTTATAATGGTTACAAATAAAGCAATAGCATCACAAATTTCACAA
ATAAAGCATTTTTTTCACTGCATTCTAGTTGTGGTTTGTCCAAACTCATCAATGTATCTTATCATGTCTG
TATACCGTCGACCTCTAGCTAGAGCTTGGCGTAATCATGGTCATAGCTGTTTCCTGTGTGAAATTGTTAT
CCGCTCACAATTCCACACAACATACGAGCCGGAAGCATAAAGTGTAAAGCCTGGGGTGCCTAATGAGTGA
GCTAACTCACATTAATTGCGTTGCGCTCACTGCCCGCTTTCCAGTCGGGAAACCTGTCGTGCCAGCTGCA
TTAATGAATCGGCCAACGCGCGGGGAGAGGCGGTTTGCGTATTGGGCGCTCTTCCGCTTCCTCGCTCACT
GACTCGCTGCGCTCGGTCGTTCGGCTGCGGCGAGCGGTATCAGCTCACTCAAAGGCGGTAATACGGTTAT
CCACAGAATCAGGGGATAACGCAGGAAAGAACATGTGAGCAAAAGGCCAGCAAAAGGCCAGGAACCGTAA
AAAGGCCGCGTTGCTGGCGTTTTTCCATAGGCTCCGCCCCCCTGACGAGCATCACAAAAATCGACGCTCA
AGTCAGAGGTGGCGAAACCCGACAGGACTATAAAGATACCAGGCGTTTCCCCCTGGAAGCTCCCTCGTGC
GCTCTCCTGTTCCGACCCTGCCGCTTACCGGATACCTGTCCGCCTTTCTCCCTTCGGGAAGCGTGGCGCT
TTCTCATAGCTCACGCTGTAGGTATCTCAGTTCGGTGTAGGTCGTTCGCTCCAAGCTGGGCTGTGTGCAC
GAACCCCCCGTTCAGCCCGACCGCTGCGCCTTATCCGGTAACTATCGTCTTGAGTCCAACCCGGTAAGAC
ACGACTTATCGCCACTGGCAGCAGCCACTGGTAACAGGATTAGCAGAGCGAGGTATGTAGGCGGTGCTAC
AGAGTTCTTGAAGTGGTGGCCTAACTACGGCTACACTAGAAGAACAGTATTTGGTATCTGCGCTCTGCTG
AAGCCAGTTACCTTCGGAAAAAGAGTTGGTAGCTCTTGATCCGGCAAACAAACCACCGCTGGTAGCGGTG
GTTTTTTTGTTTGCAAGCAGCAGATTACGCGCAGAAAAAAAGGATCTCAAGAAGATCCTTTGATCTTTTC
TACGGGGTCTGACGCTCAGTGGAACGAAAACTCACGTTAAGGGATTTTGGTCATGAGATTATCAAAAAGG
ATCTTCACCTAGATCCTTTTAAATTAAAAATGAAGTTTTAAATCAATCTAAAGTATATATGAGTAAACTT
GGTCTGACAGTTACCAATGCTTAATCAGTGAGGCACCTATCTCAGCGATCTGTCTATTTCGTTCATCCAT
AGTTGCCTGACTCCCCGTCGTGTAGATAACTACGATACGGGAGGGCTTACCATCTGGCCCCAGTGCTGCA
ATGATACCGCGAGACCCACGCTCACCGGCTCCAGATTTATCAGCAATAAACCAGCCAGCCGGAAGGGCCG
AGCGCAGAAGTGGTCCTGCAACTTTATCCGCCTCCATCCAGTCTATTAATTGTTGCCGGGAAGCTAGAGT
AAGTAGTTCGCCAGTTAATAGTTTGCGCAACGTTGTTGCCATTGCTACAGGCATCGTGGTGTCACGCTCG
TCGTTTGGTATGGCTTCATTCAGCTCCGGTTCCCAACGATCAAGGCGAGTTACATGATCCCCCATGTTGT
GCAAAAAAGCGGTTAGCTCCTTCGGTCCTCCGATCGTTGTCAGAAGTAAGTTGGCCGCAGTGTTATCACT
CATGGTTATGGCAGCACTGCATAATTCTCTTACTGTCATGCCATCCGTAAGATGCTTTTCTGTGACTGGT
GAGTACTCAACCAAGTCATTCTGAGAATAGTGTATGCGGCGACCGAGTTGCTCTTGCCCGGCGTCAATAC
GGGATAATACCGCGCCACATAGCAGAACTTTAAAAGTGCTCATCATTGGAAAACGTTCTTCGGGGCGAAA
ACTCTCAAGGATCTTACCGCTGTTGAGATCCAGTTCGATGTAACCCACTCGTGCACCCAACTGATCTTCA
GCATCTTTTACTTTCACCAGCGTTTCTGGGTGAGCAAAAACAGGAAGGCAAAATGCCGCAAAAAAGGGAA
TAAGGGCGACACGGAAATGTTGAATACTCATACTCTTCCTTTTTCAATATTATTGAAGCATTTATCAGGG
TTATTGTCTCATGAGCGGATACATATTTGAATGTATTTAGAAAAATAAACAAATAGGGGTTCCGCGCACA
TTTCCCCGAAAAGTGCCACCTGACGTCGACGGATCGGGAGATCTCCCGATCCCCTATGGTGCACTCTCAG
TACAATCTGCTCTGATGCCGCATAGTTAAGCCAGTATCTGCTCCCTGCTTGTGTGTTGGAGGTCGCTGAG
TAGTGCGCGAGCAAAATTTAAGCTACAACAAGGCAAGGCTTGACCGACAATTGCATGAAGAATCTGCTTA
GGGTTAGGCGTTTTGCGCTGCTTCGCGATGTACGGGCCAGATATACGCGTTGACATTGATTATTGACTAG
TTATTAATAGTAATCAATTACGGGGTCATTAGTTCATAGCCCATATATGGAGTTCCGCGTTACATAACTT
ACGGTAAATGGCCCGCCTGGCTGACCGCCCAACGACCCCCGCCCATTGACGTCAATAATGACGTATGTTC
CCATAGTAACGCCAATAGGGACTTTCCATTGACGTCAATGGGTGGAGTATTTACGGTAAACTGCCCACTT
GGCAGTACATCAAGTGTATCATATGCCAAGTACGCCCCCTATTGACGTCAATGACGGTAAATGGCCCGCC
TGGCATTATGCCCAGTACATGACCTTATGGGACTTTCCTACTTGGCAGTACATCTACGTATTAGTCATCG
CTATTACCATGGTGATGCGGTTTTGGCAGTACATCAATGGGCGTGGATAGCGGTTTGACTCACGGGGATT
TCCAAGTCTCCACCCCATTGACGTCAATGGGAGTTTGTTTTGGCACCAAAATCAACGGGACTTTCCAAAA
TGTCGTAACAACTCCGCCCCATTGACGCAAATGGGCGGTAGGCGTGTACGGTGGGAGGTCTATATAAGCA
GCGCGTTTTGCCTGTACTGGGTCTCTCTGGTTAGACCAGATCTGAGCCTGGGAGCTCTCTGGCTAACTAG
GGAACCCACTGCTTAAGCCTCAATAAAGCTTGCCTTGAGTGCTTCAAGTAGTGTGTGCCCGTCTGTTGTG
TGACTCTGGTAACTAGAGATCCCTCAGACCCTTTTAGTCAGTGTGGAAAATCTCTAGCAGTGGCGCCCGA
ACAGGGACTTGAAAGCGAAAGGGAAACCAGAGGAGCTCTCTCGACGCAGGACTCGGCTTGCTGAAGCGCG
CACGGCAAGAGGCGAGGGGCGGCGACTGGTGAGTACGCCAAAAATTTTGACTAGCGGAGGCTAGAAGGAG
AGAGATGGGTGCGAGAGCGTCAGTATTAAGCGGGGGAGAATTAGATCGCGATGGGAAAAAATTCGGTTAA
GGCCAGGGGGAAAGAAAAAATATAAATTAAAACATATAGTATGGGCAAGCAGGGAGCTAGAACGATTCGC
AGTTAATCCTGGCCTGTTAGAAACATCAGAAGGCTGTAGACAAATACTGGGACAGCTACAACCATCCCTT
CAGACAGGATCAGAAGAACTTAGATCATTATATAATACAGTAGCAACCCTCTATTGTGTGCATCAAAGGA
TAGAGATAAAAGACACCAAGGAAGCTTTAGACAAGATAGAGGAAGAGCAAAACAAAAGTAAGACCACCGC
ACAGCAAGCGGCCGCTGATCTTCAGACCTGGAGGAGGAGATATGAGGGACAATTGGAGAAGTGAATTATA
TAAATATAAAGTAGTAAAAATTGAACCATTAGGAGTAGCACCCACCAAGGCAAAGAGAAGAGTGGTGCAG
AGAGAAAAAAGAGCAGTGGGAATAGGAGCTTTGTTCCTTGGGTTCTTGGGAGCAGCAGGAAGCACTATGG
GCGCAGCGTCAATGACGCTGACGGTACAGGCCAGACAATTATTGTCTGGTATAGTGCAGCAGCAGAACAA
TTTGCTGAGGGCTATTGAGGCGCAACAGCATCTGTTGCAACTCACAGTCTGGGGCATCAAGCAGCTCCAG
GCAAGAATCCTGGCTGTGGAAAGATACCTAAAGGATCAACAGCTCCTGGGGATTTGGGGTTGCTCTGGAA
AACTCATTTGCACCACTGCTGTGCCTTGGAATGCTAGTTGGAGTAATAAATCTCTGGAACAGATTTGGAA
TCACACGACCTGGATGGAGTGGGACAGAGAAATTAACAATTACACAAGCTTAATACACTCCTTAATTGAA
GAATCGCAAAACCAGCAAGAAAAGAATGAACAAGAATTATTGGAATTAGATAAATGGGCAAGTTTGTGGA
ATTGGTTTAACATAACAAATTGGCTGTGGTATATAAAATTATTCATAATGATAGTAGGAGGCTTGGTAGG
TTTAAGAATAGTTTTTGCTGTACTTTCTATAGTGAATAGAGTTAGGCAGGGATATTCACCATTATCGTTT
CAGACCCACCTCCCAACCCCGAGGGGACCCGACAGGCCCGAAGGAATAGAAGAAGAAGGTGGAGAGAGAG
ACAGAGACAGATCCATTCGATTAGTGAACGGATCCCCCGGGCTGCAGGAATTCAGATCTCGGCCGCATAT
TAAGTGCATTGTTCTCGATACCGCTAAGTGCATTGTTCTCGTTAGCTCGATGGACAAGTGCATTGTTCTC
TTGCTGAAAGCTCGATGGACAAGTGCATTGTTCTCTTGCTGAAAGCTCGATGGACAAGTGCATTGTTCTC
TTGCTGAAAGCTCAGTACCCGGGAGTACCCTCGACCGCCGGAGTATAAATAGAGGCGCTTCGTCTACGGA
GCGACAATTCAATTCAAACAAGCAAAGTGAACACGTCGCTAAGCGAAAGCTAAGCAAATAAACAAGCGCA
GCTGAACAAGCTAAACAATCTGCAGTAAAGTGCAAGTTAAAGTGAATCAATTAAAAGTAACCAGCAACCA
AGTAAATCAACTGCAACTACTGAAATCTGCCAAGAAGTAATTATTGAATACAAGAAGAGAACTCTGAATA
CTTTCAACAAGTTACCGAGAAAGAAGAACTCACACACAGCTAGATCAAACAAGTTTGTACAAAAAAGCAG
GCTCCGAATTCGCCCTTACCATGGACAGTGCCATCACTCTGTGGCAGTTCCTTCTCCAGCTCCTGCAGGA
GCCTCAGAATGAGCACATGATCTGCTGGACATCTAACAATGGGGAGTTCAAGCTTCTGCAGGCGGAGGAG
GTGGCTCGTCTTTGGGGGATTCGCAAGAACAAGCCTAATATGAATTATGATAAACTCAGCCGAGCCCTGC
GATACTACTACGTAAAGAACATCATTAAAAAAGTGAATGGTCAGAAGTTTGTGTACAAGTTTGTCTCCTA
TCCAGAGATTTTGAAAATGGACCCACTGACGGTAGGCAGGATTGAGGGAGACTGTGAAGCTTTAAATTCC
ATTGAAACCAGCAGTTCCAAAGATGTTGAGTATGGAGGAAAGGAGAGGCCACCTCAGCCTGGAGCCAAGA
CCTCTAGTCGCAATGACTACATACACTCTGGTTTGTATTCTTCATTTACTCTTAACTCTCTGAACACCTC
CAATAAGAAGCTTTTCAAGTCAATAAAGATAGAGAATCCAGCGGAAAAACTAGCAGAGAAGAAAGCCCAG
GAGCCAACACCGTCCGTCATCAAATTTGTGACAACGCCTGCCAAAAAGCCGCCCATCGAGCCTGTCGCTG
CTGCCTTTGCAACGAGCCCTAGTCTTTCTCCATCTTCTGAAGAAACTATCCAAGCTTTGGAGACATTAGT
CTCTCCCACACTACCTTCCCTGGAAACCCCAGCCTCCATATCCATTCTGGCTACCACCTTTAACCCCACT
CCTCCGGTTCCATCCACACCCCTTCCTCTAAAGGAGCCTCCCAGGACACCTTCTCCACCACTGAGTTCTA
ACCCAGACATTGACACAGACATTGAGTCAGTGGCTTCTCAGCCAATGGAACTTCCAGAGAACTTATCACT
GGAGCCTAAAAATGAGGATTCAGCTTTGCCAGAAAAGGACAAAACAAATAACTCATCAAGATCTAAGAAG
CCCAAAGGGTTAGAACTGACACCCGCCCTTGTGGTCACAGGCAGTGACCCCAGCCCCTTGGGGATCCTAA
GCCCATCTCTCCCGACAGCGTCTCTTACACCAGCACTCTTTTCACAGACTCCCATCTTGCTGACTCCGAG
CCCCTTGCTCTCCAGCATCCACTTTTGGAGCACTCTCAGCCCGTTTGCTCCCTTGAGCCCAGCCAGACTG
CAAGGTGCTAATACGCTTTTCCAGTTTCCCTCTGTACTCAACAGTCATGGCCCGTTCACTCTGTCAGGCC
TGGACGGACCTTCCACTCCGGGCCCATTTTCTCCAGACCTGCAGAAGACAAAGGGCGAATTCGACCCAGC
TTTCTTGTACAAAGTGGTTCGATCCGGTGGTAAGCCTATCCCTAACCCTCTCCTCGGTCTCGATTCTACG
ATCGATTTCGAACCGCGGATGAAGAAAAATCGCGCTTTTTTGAAGTGGGCAGGGGGCAAGTATCCCCTGC
TTGATGATATTAAACGGCATTTGCCCAAGGGCGAATGTCTGGTTGAGCCTTTTGTAGGTGCCGGGTCGGT
GTTTCTCAACACCGACTTTTCTCGTTATATCCTTGCCGATATCAATAGCGACCTGATCAGTCTCTATAAC
ATTGTGAAGATGCGTACTGATGAGTACGTACAGGCCGCACGCGAGCTGTTTGTTCCCGAAACAAATTGCG
CCGAGGTTTACTATCAGTTCCGCGAAGAGTTCAACAAAAGCCAGGATCCGTTCCGTCGGGCGGTACTGTT
TTTATATTTGAACCGCTACGGTTACAACGGCCTGTGTCGTTACAATCTGCGCGGTGAGTTTAACGTGCCG
TTCGGCCGCTACAAAAAACCCTATTTCCCGGAAGCAGAGTTGTATCACTTCGCTGAAAAAGCGCAGAATG
CCTTTTTCTATTGTGAGTCTTACGCCGATAGCATGGCGCGCGCAGATGATGCATCCGTCGTCTATTGCGA
TCCGCCTTATGCACCGCTGTCTGCGACCGCCAACTTTACGGCGTATCACACAAACAGTTTTACGCTTGAA
CAACAAGCGCATCTGGCGGAGATCGCCGAAGGTCTGGTTGAGCGCCATATTCCAGTGCTGATCTCCAATC
ACGATACGATGTTAACGCGTGAGTGGTATCAGCGCGCAAAATTGCATGTCGTCAAAGTTCGACGCAGTAT
AAGCAGCAACGGCGGCACACGTAAAAAGGTGGACGAACTGCTGGCTTTGTACAAACCAGGAGTCGTTTCA
CCCGCGAAAAAATAACTCGAGACCTAGAAAAACATGGAGCAATCACAAGTAGCAATACAGCAGCTACCAA
TGCTGATTGTGCCTGGCTAGAAGCACAAGAGGAGGAGGAGGTGGGTTTTCCAGTCACACCTCAGGTACCT
TTAAGACCAATGACTTACAAGGCAGCTGTAGATCTTAGCCACTTTTTAAAAGAAAAGGGGGGACTGGAAG
GGCTAATTCACTCCCAACGAAGACAAGATATCCTTGATCTGTGGATCTACCACACACAAGGCTACTTCCC
TGATTGGCAGAACTACACACCAGGGCCAGGGATCAGATATCCACTGACCTTTGGATGGTGCTACAAGCTA
GTACCAGTTGAGCAAGAGAAGGTAGAAGAAGCCAATGAAGGAGAGAACACCCGCTTGTTACACCCTGTGA
GCCTGCATGGGATGGATGACCCGGAGAGAGAAGTATTAGAGTGGAGGTTTGACAGCCGCCTAGCATTTCA
TCACATGGCCCGAGAGCTGCATCCGGACTGTACTGGGTCTCTCTGGTTAGACCAGATCTGAGCCTGGGAG
CTCTCTGGCTAACTAGGGAACCCACTGCTTAAGCCTCAATAAAGCTTGCCTTGAGTGCTTCAAGTAGTGT
GTGCCCGTCTGTTGTGTGACTCTGGTAACTAGAGATCCCTCAGACCCTTTTAGTCAGTGTGGAAAATCTC
TAGCAGGGCCCGTTTAAACCCGCTGATCAGCCTCGACTGTG
